>Addgene plasmid #86060 | CFFΔC-Myc | addgene full sequence | sequence record 177929 | Addgene NGS Result
ATCAAAGGATCTTCTTGAGATCCTTTTTTTCTGCGCGTAATCTGCTGCTTGCAAACAAAAAAACCACCGC
TACCAGCGGTGGTTTGTTTGCCGGATCAAGAGCTACCAACTCTTTTTCCGAAGGTAACTGGCTTCAGCAG
AGCGCAGATACCAAATACTGTTCTTCTAGTGTAGCCGTAGTTAGGCCACCACTTCAAGAACTCTGTAGCA
CCGCCTACATACCTCGCTCTGCTAATCCTGTTACCAGTGGCTGCTGCCAGTGGCGATAAGTCGTGTCTTA
CCGGGTTGGACTCAAGACGATAGTTACCGGATAAGGCGCAGCGGTCGGGCTGAACGGGGGGTTCGTGCAC
ACAGCCCAGCTTGGAGCGAACGACCTACACCGAACTGAGATACCTACAGCGTGAGCTATGAGAAAGCGCC
ACGCTTCCCGAAGGGAGAAAGGCGGACAGGTATCCGGTAAGCGGCAGGGTCGGAACAGGAGAGCGCACGA
GGGAGCTTCCAGGGGGAAACGCCTGGTATCTTTATAGTCCTGTCGGGTTTCGCCACCTCTGACTTGAGCG
TCGATTTTTGTGATGCTCGTCAGGGGGGCGGAGCCTATGGAAAAACGCCAGCAACGCGGCCTTTTTACGG
TTCCTGGCCTTTTGCTGGCCTTTTGCTCACATGTTCTTTCCTGCGTTATCCCCTGATTCTGTGGATAACC
GTATTACCGCCATGCATTAGTTATTAATAGTAATCAATTACGGGGTCATTAGTTCATAGCCCATATATGG
AGTTCCGCGTTACATAACTTACGGTAAATGGCCCGCCTGGCTGACCGCCCAACGACCCCCGCCCATTGAC
GTCAATAATGACGTATGTTCCCATAGTAACGCCAATAGGGACTTTCCATTGACGTCAATGGGTGGAGTAT
TTACGGTAAACTGCCCACTTGGCAGTACATCAAGTGTATCATATGCCAAGTACGCCCCCTATTGACGTCA
ATGACGGTAAATGGCCCGCCTGGCATTATGCCCAGTACATGACCTTATGGGACTTTCCTACTTGGCAGTA
CATCTACGTATTAGTCATCGCTATTACCATGGTGATGCGGTTTTGGCAGTACATCAATGGGCGTGGATAG
CGGTTTGACTCACGGGGATTTCCAAGTCTCCACCCCATTGACGTCAATGGGAGTTTGTTTTGGCACCAAA
ATCAACGGGACTTTCCAAAATGTCGTAACAACTCCGCCCCATTGACGCAAATGGGCGGTAGGCGTGTACG
GTGGGAGGTCTATATAAGCAGAGCTGGTTTAGTGAACCGTCAGATCCGCTAGCGCTACCGGACTCAGATC
TCGAGATGGCCTTACCAGTGACCGCCTTGCTCCTGCCGCTGGCCTTGCTGCTCCACGCCGCCAGGCCG
[360 nt withheld, positions 1399-1758]
GCGCCGCGACCACCAACACCGGCGCCCACCATCGCGTCGCAGCCCCTGTCCCTGCGCCCAGAGGCGTGCC
GGCCAGCGGCGGGGGGCGCAGTGCACACGAGGGGGCTGGACTTCGCCTGTGATGAGAGAAGCACCATCAT
CCTGGCCCTGAGCCTGTGCAGCGTGGCCAGCTGGGTGGCCCTGAGCTGCCTCGTTTGCTGCTGGTTTAAG
AAGAGCAAGACCAGAAAGATAAAGCCAGAACGAATTCTGCAGTCGACGGTACCGCGGGCCCGGGATCCAG
TACTCGAACAAAAACTCATCTCAGAAGAGGATCTGTAAAGCGGCCGCGACTCTAGATCATAATCAGCCAT
ACCACATTTGTAGAGGTTTTACTTGCTTTAAAAAACCTCCCACACCTCCCCCTGAACCTGAAACATAAAA
TGAATGCAATTGTTGTTGTTAACTTGTTTATTGCAGCTTATAATGGTTACAAATAAAGCAATAGCATCAC
AAATTTCACAAATAAAGCATTTTTTTCACTGCATTCTAGTTGTGGTTTGTCCAAACTCATCAATGTATCT
TAAGGCGTAAATTGTAAGCGTTAATATTTTGTTAAAATTCGCGTTAAATTTTTGTTAAATCAGCTCATTT
TTTAACCAATAGGCCGAAATCGGCAAAATCCCTTATAAATCAAAAGAATAGACCGAGATAGGGT
[37 nt withheld, positions 2453-2489]
AAAGAACGTGGACTCCAACGTCAAAGG
[49 nt withheld, positions 2517-2565]
T
[91 nt withheld, positions 2567-2657]
G
[124 nt withheld, positions 2659-2782]
CAGGTGGCACTTTTCGGGGAAATGTGCGCGGAACCCCTATTTGTTTATTTTTCTAAATACATTCAAATAT
GTATCCGCTCATGAGACAATAACCCTGATAAATGCTTCAATAATATTGAAAAAGGAAGAGTCCTGAGGCG
GAAAGAACCAGCTGTGGAATGTGTGTCAGTTAGGGTGTGGAAAGTCCCCAGGCTCCCCAGCAGGCAGAAG
TATGCAAAGCATGCATCTCAATTAGTCAGCAACCAGGTGTGGAAAGTCCCCAGGCTCCCCAGCAGGCAGA
AGTATGCAAAGCATGCATCTCAATTAGTCAGCAACCATAGTCCCGCCCCTAACTCCGCCCATCCCGCCCC
TAACTCCGCCCAGTTCCGCCCATTCTCCGCCCCATGGCTGACTAATTTTTTTTATTTATGCAGAGGCCGA
GGCCGCCTCGGCCTCTGAGCTATTCCAGAAGTAGTGAGGAGGCTTTTTTGGAGGCCTAGGCTTTTGCAAA
GATCGATCAAGAGACAGGATGAGGATCGTTTCGCATGATTGAACAAGATGGATTGCACGCAGGTTCTCCG
GCCGCTTGGGTGGAGAGGCTATTCGGCTATGACTGGGCACAACAGACAATCGGCTGCTCTGATGCCGCCG
TGTTCCGGCTGTCAGCGCAGGGGCGCCCGGTTCTTTTTGTCAAGACCGACCTGTCCGGTGCCCTGAATGA
ACTGCAAGACGAGGCAGCGCGGCTATCGTGGCTGGCCACGACGGGCGTTCCTTGCGCAGCTGTGCTCGAC
GTTGTCACTGAAGCGGGAAGGGACTGGCTGCTATTGGGCGAAGTGCCGGGGCAGGATCTCCTGTCATCTC
ACCTTGCTCCTGCCGAGAAAGTATCCATCATGGCTGATGCAATGCGGCGGCTGCATACGCTTGATCCGGC
TACCTGCCCATTCGACCACCAAGCGAAACATCGCATCGAGCGAGCACGTACTCGGATGGAAGCCGGTCTT
GTCGATCAGGATGATCTGGACGAAGAGCATCAGGGGCTCGCGCCAGCCGAACTGTTCGCCAGGCTCAAGG
CGAGCATGCCCGACGGCGAGGATCTCGTCGTGACCCATGGCGATGCCTGCTTGCCGAATATCATGGTGGA
AAATGGCCGCTTTTCTGGATTCATCGACTGTGGCCGGCTGGGTGTGGCGGACCGCTATCAGGACATAGCG
TTGGCTACCCGTGATATTGCTGAAGAGCTTGGCGGCGAATGGGCTGACCGCTTCCTCGTGCTTTACGGTA
TCGCCGCTCCCGATTCGCAGCGCATCGCCTTCTATCGCCTTCTTGACGAGTTCTTCTGAGCGGGACTCTG
GGGTTCGAAATGACCGACCAAGCGACGCCCAACCTGCCATCACGAGATTTCGATTCCACCGCCGCCTTCT
ATGAAAGGTTGGGCTTCGGAATCGTTTTCCGGGACGCCGGCTGGATGATCCTCCAGCGCGGGGATCTCAT
GCTGGAGTTCTTCGCCCACCCTAGGGGGAGGCTAACTGAAACACGGAAGGAGACAATACCGGAAGGAACC
CGCGCTATGACGGCAATAAAAAGACAGAATAAAACGCACGGTGTTGGGTCGTTTGTTCATAAACGCGGGG
TTCGGTCCCAGGGCTGGCACTCTGTCGATACCCCACCGAGACCCCATTGGGGCCAATACGCCCGCGTTTC
TTCCTTTTCCCCACCCCACCCCCCAAGTTCGGGTGAAGGCCCAGGGCTCGCAGCCAACGTCGGGGCGGCA
GGCCCTGCCATAGCCTCAGGTTACTCATATATACTTTAGATTGATTTAAAACTTCATTTTTAATTTAAAA
GGATCTAGGTGAAGATCCTTTTTGATAATCTCATGACCAAAATCCCTTAACGTGAGTTTTCGTTCCACTG
AGCGTCAGACCCCGTAGAAAAG
Features (pLannotate 1.2.2; 15 found; start..end, strand, type, name):
     15..603     +  rep_origin     ori: high-copy-number ColE1/pMB1/pBR322/pUC origin of replication
    778..1081    +  enhancer       CMV enhancer: human cytomegalovirus immediate early enhancer
   1082..1285    +  promoter       CMV promoter: human cytomegalovirus (CMV) immediate early promoter
   1308..1335    +  misc_feature   MCS (fragment): multiple cloning site
   1336..1881    +  CDS            CD8A (fragment) (sequence partly withheld): CD8A_HUMAN - Also known as MAL. Experimental evidence at protein level: Swiss-Prot protein existence level 1. Integral membrane glycoprotein that plays an essential role in the immune response and serves multiple functions in responses against both external and internal offenses. In T-cells, functions primarily as a coreceptor for MHC class I molecule:peptide complex. The antigens presented by class I peptides are derived from cytosolic proteins while class II derived from extracellular proteins. Interacts simultaneously with the T-cell receptor (TCR) and the MHC class I proteins presented by
   1999..2036    +  misc_feature   MCS (fragment): multiple cloning site
   2093..2176    +  CDS            large T antigen (fragment): large T antigen from SV40 (simian virus 40)
   2199..2320    +  polyA_signal   SV40 poly(A) signal: SV40 polyadenylation signal
   2354..2782    -  rep_origin     f1 ori (sequence partly withheld): f1 bacteriophage origin of replication; arrow indicates direction of (+) strand synthesis
   2809..2913    +  promoter       AmpR promoter: bla
   2915..3272    +  promoter       SV40 promoter: SV40 enhancer and early promoter
   3307..4101    +  CDS            NeoR/KanR: aminoglycoside phosphotransferase from Tn5; aph(3')-II (or nptII); confers resistance to neomycin, kanamycin, and G418 (Geneticin®)
   4122..4274    +  CDS            ble (fragment): BLE_KLEPN - Experimental evidence at protein level: Swiss-Prot protein existence level 1. Binding protein with a strong affinity to the bleomycin family of antibiotics. Binds to CL990; an antimitotic-antibiotic compound. From Klebsiella pneumoniae.
   4333..4380    +  polyA_signal   HSV TK poly(A) signal: herpes simplex virus thymidine kinase polyadenylation signal (Cole and Stacy, 1985)
   4471..4487    -  polyA_signal   bGH poly(A) signal (fragment): bovine growth hormone polyadenylation signal
