[The description below was written by a language model from this plasmid's Addgene catalogue record and pLannotate feature annotations shown in this document.]
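Description:
CFFΔC-Myc is a mammalian expression plasmid built on pMyc-N1, an N1-style backbone in which a Myc epitope sits downstream of the cloning site so that inserts are tagged at their C-terminus. The catalogue lists the vector type as bacterial expression, but the stated purpose, the CMV promoter and the G418 marker all indicate expression in mammalian cells. The 4.7 kb plasmid replicates in E. coli from a high-copy pUC-type origin and also carries an f1 origin. A single Tn5 NeoR/KanR gene serves both hosts. It is preceded by the bacterial bla promoter for kanamycin selection and by the SV40 enhancer/early promoter for G418 selection of transfected cells, and it ends with the HSV TK polyadenylation signal.

The payload is a roughly 660 bp chimeric open reading frame cloned between XhoI and EcoRI. It is driven by the CMV immediate early enhancer and promoter and terminated by the SV40 poly(A) signal. It encodes a fibrocystin mimetic in which the CD8a luminal domain is fused to a short segment of mouse fibrocystin (Pkhd1, amino acids 3849-3887) containing the ciliary targeting signal, followed by the Myc tag. The record is inconsistent about the transmembrane domain: the purpose field assigns it to fibrocystin, whereas the mutation field assigns it to CD8a. The feature table annotates only the CD8A portion (matched to the human protein) and does not call the fibrocystin segment or the Myc tag, which presumably lie in the unannotated stretch after it. The short large T antigen, ble and bGH poly(A) hits are fragmentary matches, not functional elements. The associated publication concerns a ternary complex of transportin1, Rab8 and the ciliary targeting signal, so the construct probably serves as a reporter for trafficking of membrane proteins to cilia.
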