Addgene plasmid #86060: CFFΔC-Myc
Purpose: A mammalian expression plasmid encoding fibrocystin mimentic clone CFFΔC (CD8a luminal domain, fibrocystin transmembrane and ciliary targeting signal domains) with C-terminus Myc-tag.
Depositing lab: Lei Lu. Depositing organization: Nanyang Technological University (NTU). Publication: A ternary complex comprising transportin1, Rab8 and the ciliary targeting signal directs proteins to ciliary membranes. Madugula V, Lu L. J Cell Sci. 2016 Oct 15;129(20):3922-3934. Epub 2016 Sep 15. 10.1242/jcs.194019 PubMed 27633000.
Backbone
  Vector backbone: pMyc-N1
  Backbone manufacturer: V Madugula (J Cell Sci. 2016)
  Backbone size w/o insert (bp): 4100
  Total vector size (bp): 4694
  Vector type: Bacterial Expression
  Selectable markers: Neomycin (select with G418)
Growth in bacteria
  Bacterial resistance: Kanamycin, 50 μg/mL
  Growth temperature: 37°C
  Growth strain: DH5alpha
  Copy number: High Copy
Gene/Insert
  Gene/Insert name: Fibrocystin
  Species: M. musculus (mouse)
  Insert size (bp): 663
  Mutation: contains CD8a luminal and transmembrane domains along with amino acids 3849-3887 of fibrocystin
  Entrez Gene: Pkhd1 (a.k.a. FPC, Tigm1)
  Promoter: CMV
  Tag / fusion protein: Myc (C terminal on insert)
  Cloning method: Restriction Enzyme; 5′ cloning site XhoI (not destroyed); 3′ cloning site EcoRI (not destroyed)
  Sequencing primers: 5′ 5' CGCAAATGGGCGGTAGGCGTG 3'
Terms and licenses: Academic/Nonprofit Terms; Industry Terms: Not Available to Industry
How to cite: CFFΔC-Myc was a gift from Lei Lu (Addgene plasmid # 86060 ; http://n2t.net/addgene:86060 ; RRID:Addgene_86060)
